>Addgene plasmid #18074 | pGEX-2TK-CR-CT | addgene partial sequence | sequence record 23943 | pGEX3
ACGCGCGAGGCAGATCGTCAGTCAGTCACGATGAATTCCCATTTCTGCTAGCCTGCTAGCATAATGTTCA
ATGCGTGAATGAGTATCATCGTGTGAAAGCTGAGGGGACGAGGCAGGCGTTTCCATGTTGTCCCCCTCTA
AGACAGTCTGCACTGGCAGGTAGCCCATTCGGGGATGCTTCGCAAAATACCTTTTGGTTCGAAATTTGTT
TTTTAGTACCTTGGCAAAGTCTCGAACATCTTCTCCTGATGTAGTCGGAGTGCAATATTCCACCATGGGA
TAGTGCATTTTATGGCCTTTTGCAACTCGACCAGAAAAAAAGCAGCTTTGGCAGATGTCATAATTAAAGT
GCTTTAGACTCCTGTACCTGAATCCAATGATTGGACACTCTTTGCAGATGTTACATTTGGCCTGATGCTT
GGCAGTTTCTGCAGCAGCCACTCTGTGCAGGACGGGCAGCCACACCATGGACTGGGGTTCCAGTCTCATC
CAGTCTAGGAAGAGGGCCGCTTCGATCTCTGGCTTATTATTAGCAAATTGGAAGCAGCTCCGGACACTTG
GCTCAATGTTACTGCCCCCAAAGGATGCAACTTCACCCAACTGTCTTGGAATTTGGATAGAATCATGCAG
AAGNGCACCANCCTGGCGCTGGTCCACAAAANCCGTGNGAACTTGCCACTTGCTTGAAAAGGTATCTGTA
CTTGTCTTCCAAATGTGCTTTACACAGGGAAATGATGNCCAGTTTTAAAAGACAGGACACGGATCCTCCT
GTNCGTCCGTA
