[The description below was written by a language model from this plasmid's Addgene catalogue record.]
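Description:
pGEX-2TK-CR-CT is a bacterial expression plasmid built on the commercial pGEX-2TK backbone (about 5 kb without insert) and carrying a roughly 1 kb fragment of human dystrophin (DMD) cDNA. The fragment was placed between the BamHI and EcoRI sites of the vector, so it is expressed in frame with the backbone-encoded glutathione S-transferase (GST) at its N terminus. The plasmid is maintained at high copy in E. coli under ampicillin selection. No feature table accompanies the record, so the promoter and other backbone elements are not listed. Vectors of the pGEX family generally drive the GST fusion from an IPTG-inducible tac promoter with a lacI repressor gene on the plasmid. The 2TK variant is known for a thrombin cleavage site and a protein kinase A recognition site between GST and the insert, which allow tag removal and in vitro radiolabelling of the purified protein.

The exact boundaries of the dystrophin fragment are not stated. The "CR-CT" in the name suggests the cysteine-rich and C-terminal portion of the protein, but this is an inference from the name rather than a recorded fact. The insert was generated using a partial human dystrophin cDNA from a public repository as template, as part of a series of pGEX-2TK constructs. The associated study examined how the dystrophin WW domain depends on the adjacent EF-hand region to bind beta-dystroglycan. The plasmid therefore fits the production and glutathione-affinity purification of a GST-tagged dystrophin fragment for in vitro binding or pull-down assays that map this interaction.
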