Addgene plasmid #18074: pGEX-2TK-CR-CT
Depositing lab: Marius Sudol. Depositing organization: Icahn School of Medicine at Mount Sinai. Publication: The WW domain of dystrophin requires EF-hands region to interact with beta-dystroglycan. Rentschler S, Linn H, Deininger K, Bedford MT, Espanel X, Sudol M. Biol Chem. 1999 Apr . 380(4):431-42. 10.1515/BC.1999.057 PubMed 10355629.
Backbone
  Vector backbone: pGEX-2TK (Pharmacia)
  Backbone manufacturer: Phramacia
  Backbone size w/o insert (bp): 4969
  Vector type: Bacterial Expression
Growth in bacteria
  Bacterial resistance: Ampicillin, 100 μg/mL
  Growth temperature: 37°C
  Growth strain: DH5alpha
  Copy number: High Copy
Gene/Insert
  Gene/Insert name: Dystrophin
  Species: H. sapiens (human)
  Insert size (bp): 1000
  GenBank ID: NM_004006
  Entrez Gene: DMD (a.k.a. BMD, CMD3B, DXS142, DXS164, DXS206, DXS230, DXS239, DXS268, DXS269, DXS270, DXS272, MRX85)
  Tag / fusion protein: GST (N terminal on backbone)
  Cloning method: Restriction Enzyme; 5′ cloning site BamHI (unknown if destroyed); 3′ cloning site EcoRI (unknown if destroyed)
  Sequencing primers: 5′ N/A
Resource information
  A portion of this plasmid was derived from a plasmid made by: We obtained the partial cDNA for human dystrophin from ATCC. That cDNA served as a template for generation of constructs we produced in pGEX2TK
Terms and licenses: Academic/Nonprofit Terms; Industry Terms: Not Available to Industry
How to cite: pGEX-2TK-CR-CT was a gift from Marius Sudol (Addgene plasmid # 18074 ; http://n2t.net/addgene:18074 ; RRID:Addgene_18074)
